>Addgene plasmid #213866 | pGWB560-GBSSI | addgene full sequence | sequence record 425339 | Addgene NGS Result
TTTCACGCCCTTTTAAATATCCGATTATTCTAATAAACGCTCTTTTCTCTTAGGTTTACCCGCCAATATA
TCCTGTCAAACACTGATAGTTTAAACTGAAGGCGGGAAACGACAATCTGATCCAAGCTCAAGCTGCTCTA
GCATTCGCCATTCAGGCTGCGCAACTGTTGGGAAGGGCGATCGGTGCGGGCCTCTTCGCTATTACGCCAG
CTGGCGAAAGGGGGATGTGCTGCAAGGCGATTAAGTTGGGTAACGCCAGGGTTTTCCCAGTCACGACGTT
GTAAAACGACGGCCAGTGCCAAGCTTGCATGCCTGCAGGTCCCCAGATTAGCCTTTTCAATTTCAGAAAG
AATGCTAACCCACAGATGGTTAGAGAGGCTTACGCAGCAGGTCTCATCAAGACGATCTACCCGAGCAATA
ATCTCCAGGAAATCAAATACCTTCCCAAGAAGGTTAAAGATGCAGTCAAAAGATTCAGGACTAACTGCAT
CAAGAACACAGAGAAAGATATATTTCTCAAGATCAGAAGTACTATTCCAGTATGGACGATTCAAGGCTTG
CTTCACAAACCAAGGCAAGTAATAGAGATTGGAGTCTCTAAAAAGGTAGTTCCCACTGAATCAAAGGCCA
TGGAGTCAAAGATTCAAATAGAGGACCTAACAGAACTCGCCGTAAAGACTGGCGAACAGTTCATACAGAG
TCTCTTACGACTCAATGACAAGAAGAAAATCTTCGTCAACATGGTGGAGCACGACACACTTGTCTACTCC
AAAAATATCAAAGATACAGTCTCAGAAGACCAAAGGGCAATTGAGACTTTTCAACAAAGGGTAATATCCG
GAAACCTCCTCGGATTCCATTGCCCAGCTATCTGTCACTTTATTGTGAAGATAGTGGAAAAGGAAGGTGG
CTCCTACAAATGCCATCATTGCGATAAAGGAAAGGCCATCGTTGAAGATGCCTCTGCCGACAGTGGTCCC
AAAGATGGACCCCCACCCACGAGGAGCATCGTGGAAAAAGAAGACGTTCCAACCACGTCTTCAAAGCAAG
TGGATTGATGTGATATCTCCACTGACGTAAGGGATGACGCACAATCCCACTATCCTTCGCAAGACCCTTC
CTCTATATAAGGAAGTTCATTTCATTTGGAGAGAACACGGGGGACTCTAGAGTTATCAACAAGTTTGTAC
AAAAAAGCAGGCTTTAAAGGAACCAATTCAGTCGACATGGCAACTGTGACTGCTTCTTCTAACTTTGTGT
CAAGAACTTCACTTTTCAACAATCATGGTGCTTCTTCATGCTCTGATGTCGCTCAGATTACCTTAAAAGG
CCAATCCTTGACTCATTGTGGGTTAAGGTCATTCAACATGGTGGATAACCTTCAGAGGAGATCTCAAGCT
AAACCTGTTTCTGCTAAATCCTCAAAGAGATCTTCTAAAGTTAAGACTGCTGGTAAGATTGTGTGTGAGA
AAGGAATGTCTGTGATTTTTATTGGAGCTGAAGTTGGTCCATGGAGTAAAACTGGTGGTCTTGGTGATGT
TCTCGGTGGTCTACCTCCAGCTCTTGCTGTAAGTTCATATAAACATTAGCTTGATTTGAGGTCTTTACTT
GTTTTTTGATGAACCTACATGTTATGACTTTTGTTAGGCTAGAGGCCACCGTGTGATGACAATTTGTCCT
CGGTATGACCAATATAAAGATGCTTGGGACACTTGTGTTGTGGTTCAGGTATAATTCTCTCAAGTTTCTT
TTGCTCTGTATGGACCTTGATGAATTTTGGATGCTTAGGTAAGTCATCTTGGAATGTTATTTGATGCAGA
TCAAAGTTGGGGATAAAGTTGAGAATGTTCGTTTCTTCCATTGCTACAAACGAGGAGTTGATCGTGTCTT
TGTTGACCATCCAATCTTTCTTGCTAAGGTCTGTTTATATTGGTTAGATAATCACAAGGGTGTATTGTAC
TTTGAGCTAATGAGGAATGGTAATAATGCAGGTTGTGGGCAAAACAGGATCCAAAATCTATGGTCCTATA
ACTGGAGTAGACTACAATGACAACCAACTCCGGTTCAGTTTGTTGTGTCAGGTAACACTCTTTCCTCTTA
CTTCTGTAGTTACAGTTGTGTTGTTTCTGAATCGTGGGTTCTCATTTGATTGAAACATGTAGCCTACAGA
GATTAAATTCATAAATAATGCAGAATCTGTGTTTGAATAGCGTACAAGCATGAGCAATAACTTGATTTAC
TTTGATCGTTGGTAGGCTGCTCTTGAGGCACCACAGGTTCTGAACCTGAACAGCAGCAAGTACTTCTCTG
GACCATATGGTAAGAAAATGATTTCTCAATTCTTAATTAAAATGGTTTCTAAAAAATAAAACTTCAATTT
TTGAAAAGTAACAAAGCCTATCTCTCTGATGTTATAGGTGAAGATGTAGTCTTTGTTGCCAATGACTGGC
ACACTGCTCTACTTCCATGTTACCTCAAATCTATGTATCAATCCCGCGGAGTCTACATGAATGCAAAGGT
ATAGATATAATTTTTGTTCCTTCATCATGTTAATTAGCTATTCATCTTAAAGTAGCAAACATTACCAAAT
CTTGAACTGAAACTCTAGCTTTGATACTTTTTACAATGAATATCAAAATATTTTACTTTTTTTTAGGTGG
TCTTCTGCATTCACAACATAGCCTACCAGGGAAGATTTGCCTTTGATGACTATTCCCTTCTCAACTTGCC
CATCAGCTTTAAAAGTTCTTTCGACTTCATGGACGGGTACTGGTTTCTCTGAAGAACAGATCATTACACC
ATTTTGTCTCATGTTTCAATCTTAATTTACTGTAACTTCTTGTTCCATTTTCAGGTATGAAAAGCCAGTA
AAAGGACGGAAAATTAACTGGATGAAGGCTGCAATTCTGGAAGCTCACCGTGTCTTAACAGTTAGTCCAT
ACTACGCTCAAGAACTCATCTCTGGAGTTGATAGAGGCGTGGAATTGCATAAATATCTTCGAATGAAAAC
AGTTTCCGGAATTATTAATGGAATGGATGTTCAAGAATGGAACCCGTCTACTGACAAGTACATCGATATC
AAATACGATATTACCACTGTAAGATTTCTCTTGAAGATCAGTGCATTAGGACAGAAGAAGTTGCGGGAAA
TCTTTACCGATCTTGCTACTTGTTTTTACAGGTTACAGATGCTAAACCATTGATCAAAGAAGCACTTCAG
GCTGCTGTTGGACTTCCCGTGGACAGGGATGTCCCGGTTATCGGTTTCATAGGGAGATTGGAGGAGCAGA
AGGGTTCTGATATTCTAGTGGAAGCTATTTCCAAGTTCATGGGGCTCAATGTTCAGATGGTTATCCTTGT
GAGTACACTAAGCAGTGAACTTGTGATCATAACGTCTTTAGGATCACAAAGTTATTGATTCTTGTCTGAT
GTTTTTCACAGGGGACTGGAAAGAAGAAGATGGAGGCTCAGATTCTTGAACTAGAAGAGAAGTTCCCAGG
GAAGGCGGTTGGAGTGGCGAAATTCAACGTGCCATTGGCTCATATGATCACTGCTGGAGCTGACTTCATC
ATTGTCCCAAGCAGGTTTGAGCCGTGTGGTCTCATTCAGCTGCACGCAATGAGATATGGAACCGTCCCTA
TTGTGGCATCTACTGGTGGACTTGTGGACACTGTGAAAGATGGCTACACAGGTTTCCACATTGGAAGATT
CAACGTCAAGGTAACTCAAAATCACCAGCTTTTCGCGCTTTTTCTACAACAGTTTCTTTCGACATGACAA
CAAATTGATCTAAAATGAGTTACCATTTTGCTTTGTTATATAGTGTGAAGTTGTGGATCCAGATGATGTG
ATAGCAACAGCAAAGGCTGTGACAAGAGCCGTTGCAGTATATGGAACATCCGCAATGCAAGAAATGGTCA
AGAACTGCATGGACCAAGACTTCTCCTGGAAGGTCAGTGATTCAGTTCATTCTAAAGTTTGAAACTTTGT
TTATATTGAGTTGTTGACATCAATCTTGATTTGATGTTATGCAGGGACCTGCGAGGTTGTGGGAGAAGGT
ACTATTGTCCCTTAATGTGGCGGGAAGTGAAGCCGGAACCGAGGGTGAAGAGATAGCTCCTCTGGCCAAG
GAGAACGTAGCGACGCCGGGATATCTAGACCCAGCTTTCTTGTACAAAGTGGTTGATAACAGCATGGTGT
CTAAGGGCGAAGAGCTGATTAAGGAGAACATGCACATGAAGCTGTACATGGAGGGCACCGTGAACAACCA
CCACTTCAAGTGCACATCCGAGGGCGAAGGCAAGCCCTACGAGGGCACCCAGACCATGAGAATCAAGGTG
GTCGAGGGCGGCCCTCTCCCCTTCGCCTTCGACATCCTGGCTACCAGCTTCATGTACGGCAGCAGAACCT
TCATCAACCACACCCAGGGCATCCCCGACTTCTTTAAGCAGTCCTTCCCTGAGGGCTTCACATGGGAGAG
AGTCACCACATACGAAGACGGGGGCGTGCTGACCGCTACCCAGGACACCAGCCTCCAGGACGGCTGCCTC
ATCTACAACGTCAAGATCAGAGGGGTGAACTTCCCATCCAACGGCCCTGTGATGCAGAAGAAAACACTCG
GCTGGGAGGCCAACACCGAGATGCTGTACCCCGCTGACGGCGGCCTGGAAGGCAGAAGCGACATGGCCCT
GAAGCTCGTGGGCGGGGGCCACCTGATCTGCAACTTCAAGACCACATACAGATCCAAGAAACCCGCTAAG
AACCTCAAGATGCCCGGCGTCTACTATGTGGACCACAGACTGGAAAGAATCAAGGAGGCCGACAAAGAGA
CCTACGTCGAGCAGCACGAGGTGGCTGTGGCCAGATACTGCGACCTCCCTAGCAAACTGGGGCACAAACT
TAATTGAGCTTAGAGCTGGGGATCGATCCCGCGAACTGTGGACGAGAACTGTGCCACCAAGCGTAAGGCC
GTTCTCTCGCATTTGCCTTGCTAGGCTCGCGCGAGTTGCTGGCTGAGGCGTTCTCGAAATCAGCTCTTGT
TCGGTCGGCATCTACTCTATTCCTTTGCCCTCGGACGAGTGCTGGGGCGTCGGTTTCCACTATCGGCGAG
TACTTCTACACAGCCATCGGTCCAGACGGCCGCGCTTCTGCGGGCGATTTGTGTACGCCCGACAGTCCCG
GCTCCGGATCGGACGATTGCGTCGCATCGACCCTGCGCCCAAGCTGCATCATCGAAATTGCCGTCAACCA
AGCTCTGATAGAGTTGGTCAAGACCAATGCGGAGCATATACGCCCGGAGCCGCGGCGATCCTGCAAGCTC
CGGATGCCTCCGCTCGAAGTAGCGCGTCTGCTGCTCCATACAAGCCAACCACGGCCTCCAGAAGAAGATG
TTGGCGACCTCGTATTGGGAATCCCCGAACATCGCCTCGCTCCAGTCAATGACCGCTGTTATGCGGCCAT
TGTCCGTCAGGACATTGTTGGAGCCGAAATCCGCGTGCACGAGGTGCCGGACTTCGGGGCAGTCCTCGGC
CCAAAGCATCAGCTCATCGAGAGCCTGCGCGACGGACGCACTGACGGTGTCGTCCATCACAGTTTGCCAG
TGATACACATGGGGATCAGCAATCGCGCATATGAAATCACGCCATGTAGTGTATTGACCGATTCCTTGCG
GTCCGAATGGGCCGAACCCGCTCGTCTGGCTAAGATCGGCCGCAGCGATCGCATCCATGGCCTCCGCGAC
CGGCTGCAGAACAGCGGGCAGTTCGGTTTCAGGCAGGTCTTGCAACGTGACACCCTGTGCACGGCGGGAG
ATGCAATAGGTCAGGCTCTCGCTGAATGCCCCAATGTCAAGCACTTCCGGAATCGGGAGCGCGGCCGATG
CAAAGTGCCGATAAACATAACGATCTTTGTAGAAACCATCGGCGCAGCTATTTACCCGCAGGACATATCC
ACGCCCTCCTACATCGAAGCTGAAAGCACGAGATTCTTCGCCCTCCGAGAGCTGCATCAGGTCGGAGACG
CTGTCGAACTTTTCGATCAGAAACTTCTCGACAGACGTCGCGGTGAGTTCAGGCTTTTTCATATCTTATT
GCCCCCCGGGATCAGATCTGGATTGAGAGTGAATATGAGACTCTAATTGGATACCGAGGGGAATTTATGG
AACGTCAGTGGAGCATTTTTGACAAGAAATATTTGCTAGCTGATAGTGACCTTAGGCGACTTTTGAACGC
GCAATAATGGTTTCTGACGTATGTGCTTAGCTCATTAAACTCCAGAAACCCGCGGCTGAGTGGCTCCTTC
AACGTTGCGGTTCTGTCAGTTCCAAACGTAAAACGGCTTGTCCCGCGTCATCGGCGGGGGTCATAACGTG
ACTCCCTTAATTCTCCGCTCATGATCTTGATCCCCTGCGCCATCAGATCCTTGGCGGCAAGAAAGCCATC
CAGTTTACTTTGCAGGGCTTCCCAACCTTACCAGAGGGCGCCCCAGCTGGCAATTCCGGTTCGCTTGCTG
TCCATAAAACCGCCCAGTCTAGCTATCGCCATGTAAGCCCACTGCAAGCTACCTGCTTTCTCTTTGCGCT
TGCGTTTTCCCTTGTCCAGATAGCCCAGTAGCTGACATTCATCCGGGGTCAGCACCGTTTCTGCGGACTG
GCTTTCTACGTGTTCCGCTTCCTTTAGCAGCCCTTGCGCCCTGAGTGCTTGCGGCAGCGTGAAGCTGATC
CGTCGAGATTAATAGAAATAAATTCAGCCTAATTCGGCGTTAATTCAGTACATTAAAAACGTCCGCAATG
TGTTATTAAGTTGTCTAAGCGTCAATTTGTTTACACCACAATATATCCTGCCACCAGCCAGCCAACAGCT
CCCCGACCGGCAGCTCGGCACAAAATCACCACTCGATACAGGCAGCCCATCAGTCCGGGACGGCGTCAGC
GGGAGAGCCGTTGTAAGGCGGCAGACTTTGCTCATGTTACCGATGCTATTCGGAAGAACGGCAACTAAGC
TGCCGGGTTTGAAACACGGATGATCTCGCGGAGGGTAGCATGTTGATTGTAACGATGACAGAGCGTTGCT
GCCTGTGATCAATTCGGGCACGAACCCAGTGGACATAAGCCTGTTCGGTTCGTAAGCTGTAATGCAAGTA
GCGTATGCGCTCACGCAACTGGTCCAGAACCTTGACCGAACGCAGCGGTGGTAACGGCGCAGTGGCGGTT
TTCATGGCTTGTTATGACTGTTTTTTTGGGGTACAGTCTATGCCTCGGGCATCCAAGCAGCAAGCGCGTT
ACGCCGTGGGTCGATGTTTGATGTTATGGAGCAGCAACGATGTTACGCAGCAGGGCAGTCGCCCTAAAAC
AAAGTTAAACATCATGGGGGAAGCGGTGATCGCCGAAGTATCGACTCAACTATCAGAGGTAGTTGGCGTC
ATCGAGCGCCATCTCGAACCGACGTTGCTGGCCGTACATTTGTACGGCTCCGCAGTGGATGGCGGCCTGA
AGCCACACAGTGATATTGATTTGCTGGTTACGGTGACCGTAAGGCTTGATGAAACAACGCGGCGAGCTTT
GATCAACGACCTTTTGGAAACTTCGGCTTCCCCTGGAGAGAGCGAGATTCTCCGCGCTGTAGAAGTCACC
ATTGTTGTGCACGACGACATCATTCCGTGGCGTTATCCAGCTAAGCGCGAACTGCAATTTGGAGAATGGC
AGCGCAATGACATTCTTGCAGGTATCTTCGAGCCAGCCACGATCGACATTGATCTGGCTATCTTGCTGAC
AAAAGCAAGAGAACATAGCGTTGCCTTGGTAGGTCCAGCGGCGGAGGAACTCTTTGATCCGGTTCCTGAA
CAGGATCTATTTGAGGCGCTAAATGAAACCTTAACGCTATGGAACTCGCCGCCCGACTGGGCTGGCGATG
AGCGAAATGTAGTGCTTACGTTGTCCCGCATTTGGTACAGCGCAGTAACCGGCAAAATCGCGCCGAAGGA
TGTCGCTGCCGACTGGGCAATGGAGCGCCTGCCGGCCCAGTATCAGCCCGTCATACTTGAAGCTAGACAG
GCTTATCTTGGACAAGAAGAAGATCGCTTGGCCTCGCGCGCAGATCAGTTGGAAGAATTTGTCCACTACG
TGAAAGGCGAGATCACCAAGGTAGTCGGCAAATAATGTCTAGCTAGAAATTCGTTCAAGCCGACGCCGCT
TCGCGGCGCGGCTTAACTCAAGCGTTAGATGCACTAAGCACATAATTGCTCACAGCCAAACTATCAGGTC
AAGTCTGCTTTTATTATTTTTAAGCGTGCATAATAAGCCCTACACAAATTGGGAGATATATCATGCATGA
CCAAAATCCCTTAACGTGAGTTTTCGTTCCACTGAGCGTCAGACCCCGTAGAAAAGATCAAAGGATCTTC
TTGAGATCCTTTTTTTCTGCGCGTAATCTGCTGCTTGCAAACAAAAAAACCACCGCTACCAGCGGTGGTT
TGTTTGCCGGATCAAGAGCTACCAACTCTTTTTCCGAAGGTAACTGGCTTCAGCAGAGCGCAGATACCAA
ATACTGTCCTTCTAGTGTAGCCGTAGTTAGGCCACCACTTCAAGAACTCTGTAGCACCGCCTACATACCT
CGCTCTGCTAATCCTGTTACCAGTGGCTGCTGCCAGTGGCGATAAGTCGTGTCTTACCGGGTTGGACTCA
AGACGATAGTTACCGGATAAGGCGCAGCGGTCGGGCTGAACGGGGGGTTCGTGCACACAGCCCAGCTTGG
AGCGAACGACCTACACCGAACTGAGATACCTACAGCGTGAGCTATGAGAAAGCGCCACGCTTCCCGAAGG
GAGAAAGGCGGACAGGTATCCGGTAAGCGGCAGGGTCGGAACAGGAGAGCGCACGAGGGAGCTTCCAGGG
GGAAACGCCTGGTATCTTTATAGTCCTGTCGGGTTTCGCCACCTCTGACTTGAGCGTCGATTTTTGTGAT
GCTCGTCAGGGGGGCGGAGCCTATGGAAAAACGCCAGCAACGCGGCCTTTTTACGGTTCCTGGCCTTTTG
CTGGCCTTTTGCTCACATGTTCTTTCCTGCGTTATCCCCTGATTCTGTGGATAACCGTATTACCGCCTTT
GAGTGAGCTGATACCGCTCGCCGCAGCCGAACGACCGAGCGCAGCGAGTCAGTGAGCGAGGAAGCGGAAG
AGCGCCTGATGCGGTATTTTCTCCTTACGCATCTGTGCGGTATTTCACACCGCATATGGTGCACTCTCAG
TACAATCTGCTCTGATGCCGCATAGTTAAGCCAGTATACACTCCGCTATCGCTACGTGACTGGGTCATGG
CTGCGCCCCGACACCCGCCAACACCCGCTGACGCGCCCTGACGGGCTTGTCTGCTCCCGGCATCCGCTTA
CAGACAAGCTGTGACCGTCTCCGGGAGCTGCATGTGTCAGAGGTTTTCACCGTCATCACCGAAACGCGCG
AGGCAGGGTGCCTTGATGTGGGCGCCGGCGGTCGAGTGGCGACGGCGCGGCTTGTCCGCGCCCTGGTAGA
TTGCCTGGCCGTAGGCCAGCCATTTTTGAGCGGCCAGCGGCCGCGATAGGCCGACGCGAAGCGGCGGGGC
GTAGGGAGCGCAGCGACCGAAGGGTAGGCGCTTTTTGCAGCTCTTCGGCTGTGCGCTGGCCAGACAGTTA
TGCACAGGCCAGGCGGGTTTTAAGAGTTTTAATAAGTTTTAAAGAGTTTTAGGCGGAAAAATCGCCTTTT
TTCTCTTTTATATCAGTCACTTACATGTGTGACCGGTTCCCAATGTACGGCTTTGGGTTCCCAATGTACG
GGTTCCGGTTCCCAATGTACGGCTTTGGGTTCCCAATGTACGTGCTATCCACAGGAAAGAGACCTTTTCG
ACCTTTTTCCCCTGCTAGGGCAATTTGCCCTAGCATCTGCTCCGTACATTAGGAACCGGCGGATGCTTCG
CCCTCGATCAGGTTGCGGTAGCGCATGACTAGGATCGGGCCAGCCTGCCCCGCCTCCTCCTTCAAATCGT
ACTCCGGCAGGTCATTTGACCCGATCAGCTTGCGCACGGTGAAACAGAACTTCTTGAACTCTCCGGCGCT
GCCACTGCGTTCGTAGATCGTCTTGAACAACCATCTGGCTTCTGCCTTGCCTGCGGCGCGGCGTGCCAGG
CGGTAGAGAAAACGGCCGATGCCGGGATCGATCAAAAAGTAATCGGGGTGAACCGTCAGCACGTCCGGGT
TCTTGCCTTCTGTGATCTCGCGGTACATCCAATCAGCTAGCTCGATCTCGATGTACTCCGGCCGCCCGGT
TTCGCTCTTTACGATCTTGTAGCGGCTAATCAAGGCTTCACCCTCGGATACCGTCACCAGGCGGCCGTTC
TTGGCCTTCTTCGTACGCTGCATGGCAACGTGCGTGGTGTTTAACCGAATGCAGGTTTCTACCAGGTCGT
CTTTCTGCTTTCCGCCATCGGCTCGCCGGCAGAACTTGAGTACGTCCGCAACGTGTGGACGGAACACGCG
GCCGGGCTTGTCTCCCTTCCCTTCCCGGTATCGGTTCATGGATTCGGTTAGATGGGAAACCGCCATCAGT
ACCAGGTCGTAATCCCACACACTGGCCATGCCGGCCGGCCCTGCGGAAACCTCTACGTGCCCGTCTGGAA
GCTCGTAGCGGATCACCTCGCCAGCTCGTCGGTCACGCTTCGACAGACGGAAAACGGCCACGTCCATGAT
GCTGCGACTATCGCGGGTGCCCACGTCATAGAGCATCGGAACGAAAAAATCTGGTTGCTCGTCGCCCTTG
GGCGGCTTCCTAATCGACGGCGCACCGGCTGCCGGCGGTTGCCGGGATTCTTTGCGGATTCGATCAGCGG
CCGCTTGCCACGATTCACCGGGGCGTGCTTCTGCCTCGATGCGTTGCCGCTGGGCGGCCTGCGCGGCCTT
CAACTTCTCCACCAGGTCATCACCCAGCGCCGCGCCGATTTGTACCGGGCCGGATGGTTTGCGACCGCTC
ACGCCGATTCCTCGGGCTTGGGGGTTCCAGTGCCATTGCAGGGCCGGCAGACAACCCAGCCGCTTACGCC
TGGCCAACCGCCCGTTCCTCCACACATGGGGCATTCCACGGCGTCGGTGCCTGGTTGTTCTTGATTTTCC
ATGCCGCCTCCTTTAGCCGCTAAAATTCATCTACTCATTTATTCATTTGCTCATTTACTCTGGTAGCTGC
GCGATGTATTCAGATAGCAGCTCGGTAATGGTCTTGCCTTGGCGTACCGCGTACATCTTCAGCTTGGTGT
GATCCTCCGCCGGCAACTGAAAGTTGACCCGCTTCATGGCTGGCGTGTCTGCCAGGCTGGCCAACGTTGC
AGCCTTGCTGCTGCGTGCGCTCGGACGGCCGGCACTTAGCGTGTTTGTGCTTTTGCTCATTTTCTCTTTA
CCTCATTAACTCAAATGAGTTTTGATTTAATTTCAGCGGCCAGCGCCTGGACCTCGCGGGCAGCGTCGCC
CTCGGGTTCTGATTCAAGAACGGTTGTGCCGGCGGCGGCAGTGCCTGGGTAGCTCACGCGCTGCGTGATA
CGGGACTCAAGAATGGGCAGCTCGTACCCGGCCAGCGCCTCGGCAACCTCACCGCCGATGCGCGTGCCTT
TGATCGCCCGCGACACGACAAAGGCCGCTTGTAGCCTTCCATCCGTGACCTCAATGCGCTGCTTAACCAG
CTCCACCAGGTCGGCGGTGGCCCATATGTCGTAAGGGCTTGGCTGCACCGGAATCAGCACGAAGTCGGCT
GCCTTGATCGCGGACACAGCCAAGTCCGCCGCCTGGGGCGCTCCGTCGATCACTACGAAGTCGCGCCGGC
CGATGGCCTTCACGTCGCGGTCAATCGTCGGGCGGTCGATGCCGACAACGGTTAGCGGTTGATCTTCCCG
CACGGCCGCCCAATCGCGGGCACTGCCCTGGGGATCGGAATCGACTAACAGAACATCGGCCCCGGCGAGT
TGCAGGGCGCGGGCTAGATGGGTTGCGATGGTCGTCTTGCCTGACCCGCCTTTCTGGTTAAGTACAGCGA
TAACCTTCATGCGTTCCCCTTGCGTATTTGTTTATTTACTCATCGCATCATATACGCAGCGACCGCATGA
CGCAAGCTGTTTTACTCAAATACACATCACCTTTTTAGACGGCGGCGCTCGGTTTCTTCAGCGGCCAAGC
TGGCCGGCCAGGCCGCCAGCTTGGCATCAGACAAACCGGCCAGGATTTCATGCAGCCGCACGGTTGAGAC
GTGCGCGGGCGGCTCGAACACGTACCCGGCCGCGATCATCTCCGCCTCGATCTCTTCGGTAATGAAAAAC
GGTTCGTCCTGGCCGTCCTGGTGCGGTTTCATGCTTGTTCCTCTTGGCGTTCATTCTCGGCGGCCGCCAG
GGCGTCGGCCTCGGTCAATGCGTCCTCACGGAAGGCACCGCGCCGCCTGGCCTCGGTGGGCGTCACTTCC
TCGCTGCGCTCAAGTGCGCGGTACAGGGTCGAGCGATGCACGCCAAGCAGTGCAGCCGCCTCTTTCACGG
TGCGGCCTTCCTGGTCGATCAGCTCGCGGGCGTGCGCGATCTGTGCCGGGGTGAGGGTAGGGCGGGGGCC
AAACTTCACGCCTCGGGCCTTGGCGGCCTCGCGCCCGCTCCGGGTGCGGTCGATGATTAGGGAACGCTCG
AACTCGGCAATGCCGGCGAACACGGTCAACACCATGCGGCCGGCCGGCGTGGTGGTGTCGGCCCACGGCT
CTGCCAGGCTACGCAGGCCCGCGCCGGCCTCCTGGATGCGCTCGGCAATGTCCAGTAGGTCGCGGGTGCT
GCGGGCCAGGCGGTCTAGCCTGGTCACTGTCACAACGTCGCCAGGGCGTAGGTGGTCAAGCATCCTGGCC
AGCTCCGGGCGGTCGCGCCTGGTGCCGGTGATCTTCTCGGAAAACAGCTTGGTGCAGCCGGCCGCGTGCA
GTTCGGCCCGTTGGTTGGTCAAGTCCTGGTCGTCGGTGCTGACGCGGGCATAGCCCAGCAGGCCAGCGGC
GGCGCTCTTGTTCATGGCGTAATGTCTCCGGTTCTAGTCGCAAGTATTCTACTTTATGCGACTAAAACAC
GCGACAAGAAAACGCCAGGAAAAGGGCAGGGCGGCAGCCTGTCGCGTAACTTAGGACTTGTGCGACATGT
CGTTTTCAGAAGACGGCTGCACTGAACGTCAGAAGCCGACTGCACTATAGCAGCGGAGGGGTTGGATCAA
AGTACTTTGATCCCGAGGGGAACCCTGTGGTTGGCATGCACATACAAATGGACGAACGGATAAACCT
Features (pLannotate 1.2.2; 24 found; start..end, strand, type, name):
     54..78      -  misc_feature   RB T-DNA repeat: right border repeat from nopaline C58 T-DNA
    144..298     -  CDS            lacZα (fragment): LacZα fragment of β-galactosidase; lacZ fragment
    301..321     -  misc_feature   MCS (fragment): pUC18/19 multiple cloning site
    812..1153    +  promoter       CaMV 35S promoter: strong constitutive promoter from cauliflower mosaic virus
   1179..1203    +  protein_bind   attB1: mutant version of attB; recombination site for the Gateway® BP reaction BP Clonase™
   1227..3116    +  CDS            WAXY: SSG1_SOLTU - Also known as GBSS. Experimental evidence at protein level: Swiss-Prot protein existence level 1. From Solanum tuberosum (Potato).
   3206..3358    +  CDS            SS1 (fragment): SSY1_ORYSJ - Also known as SSS1 From Oryza sativa subsp. japonica (Rice).
   3442..3720    +  CDS            GBSS1 (fragment): SSG1_ARATH - Also known as GBS1 From Arabidopsis thaliana (Mouse-ear cress).
   4159..4183    -  protein_bind   attB2: mutant version of attB; recombination site for the Gateway® BP reaction BP Clonase™
   4194..4907    +  CDS            TagRFP: monomeric derivative of red fluorescent protein from Entacmaea quadricolor (Merzlyak et al., 2007) mammalian codon-optimized
   5057..6082    -  CDS            HygR: aminoglycoside phosphotransferase from E. coli; aph(4)-Ia; confers resistance to hygromycin
   6134..6313    -  promoter       NOS promoter: nopaline synthase promoter
   6393..6722    -  CDS            tnpA (fragment): TN5P_ECOLX - Also known as tnp. Experimental evidence at protein level: Swiss-Prot protein existence level 1. Mediates transposition of transposon Tn5 by a 'cut and paste' mechanism. First, the monomeric transposase binds the 19 bp inverted DNA repeats flanking the transposon. Then, dimerization of the DNA- bound transposase creates a synaptic DNA complex. After nicking of the first DNA strand, excision of the transposon proceeds through a series of intermediates. The transposase then mediates the insertion of the transposon at a new site by strand transfer. The activity of the wild- type tran
   6819..6843    -  misc_feature   LB T-DNA repeat: left border repeat from nopaline C58 T-DNA
   7102..7125    +  promoter       Pc promoter (fragment): intI1 (promoter lies within the coding sequence); class 1 integron promoter
   7301..7357    +  CDS            GmR (fragment): gentamycin acetyltransferase; aacC1; confers resistance to gentamycin
   7368..8155    +  CDS            SmR (fragment): aminoglycoside adenylyltransferase (Murphy, 1985); aadA; confers resistance to spectinomycin and streptomycin
   8401..8989    +  rep_origin     ori: high-copy-number ColE1/pMB1/pBR322/pUC origin of replication
   9175..9315    -  misc_feature   bom: basis of mobility region from pBR322
   9417..9456    -  CDS            rop (fragment): Rop protein, which maintains plasmids at low copy number; rop
   9659..9853    -  rep_origin     pVS1 oriV: origin of replication for the Pseudomonas plasmid pVS1 (Heeb et al., 2000)
   9919..10992   -  CDS            pVS1 RepA: replication protein from the Pseudomonas plasmid pVS1 (Heeb et al., 2000)
  11421..12050   -  CDS            pVS1 StaA: stability protein from the Pseudomonas plasmid pVS1 (Heeb et al., 2000)
  12610..13011   -  CDS            Y4CG_SINFN (fragment): Protein inferred from homology: Swiss-Prot protein existence level 3. From Sinorhizobium fredii (strain NBRC 101917 / NGR234).
