[The description below was written by a language model from this plasmid's Addgene catalogue record and pLannotate feature annotations shown in this document.]
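Description:
pGWB560-GBSSI is a Gateway-derived binary vector built on the pGWB560 backbone for Agrobacterium-mediated transformation of plants, designed to express Arabidopsis thaliana GRANULE-BOUND STARCH SYNTHASE I (GBSSI, AT1G32900) as a fusion to the red fluorescent protein TagRFP. The plasmid carries a ColE1/pBR322-type origin with a bom mobilisation region for propagation in E. coli, and the pVS1 oriV with its RepA replication and StaA stability proteins for maintenance in Agrobacterium. Bacterial selection is by spectinomycin through the aadA (SmR) gene. The catalogue gives a total size of about 13.6 kb, whereas the annotated sequencing result is about 13.3 kb, a small discrepancy the record does not explain.

The T-DNA, bounded by nopaline-type right and left border repeats, contains two units. In the first, a CaMV 35S promoter drives the GBSSI insert, which sits between attB1 and attB2 sites left by Gateway LR recombination, with the TagRFP coding sequence immediately downstream of attB2, so the tag is positioned at the C-terminus of GBSSI. The insert region is annotated as several separate starch synthase homology matches (potato, rice and Arabidopsis entries) separated by gaps. This pattern might reflect a genomic fragment with introns, but the record does not say so. It is best read as one GBSSI insert of roughly 2.9 kb. The second unit, in the opposite orientation, is a NOS promoter-driven hygromycin phosphotransferase gene for selecting transformed plant tissue. No terminators were annotated. Because GBSSI binds starch granules, the fusion serves as a red fluorescent marker of chloroplast starch granules in living plant cells, consistent with the associated study on starch granule imaging.
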