Addgene plasmid #213866: pGWB560-GBSSI
Purpose: Binary vector for the expression of GBBSI fused to the tagRFP in plants (for Agrobacterium-mediated genetic transformation.)
Depositing lab: Yutaka Kodama. Depositing organization: Utsunomiya University. Publication: Fluorescein staining of chloroplast starch granules in living plants. Ichikawa S, Sakata M, Oba T, Kodama Y. Plant Physiol. 2023 Oct 4:kiad528. doi: 10.1093/plphys/kiad528. PubMed 37792703.
Backbone
  Vector backbone: pGWB560
  Total vector size (bp): 13558
  Vector type: Bacterial Expression, Plant Expression
  Selectable markers: Hygromycin
Growth in bacteria
  Bacterial resistance: Spectinomycin, 50 μg/mL
  Growth temperature: 37°C
  Growth strain: DH5alpha
  Copy number: Unknown
Gene/Insert
  Gene/Insert name: GRANULE-BOUND STARCH SYNTHASE I (GBSSI)
  Species: A. thaliana (mustard weed)
  Insert size (bp): 2922
  Entrez Gene: GBSS1 (a.k.a. AT1G32900, F9L11.8, F9L11_8, granule bound starch synthase 1)
Terms and licenses: Academic/Nonprofit Terms; Industry Terms: Not Available to Industry
How to cite: pGWB560-GBSSI was a gift from Yutaka Kodama (Addgene plasmid # 213866 ; http://n2t.net/addgene:213866 ; RRID:Addgene_213866)
